>Addgene plasmid #87962 | pms5055(JBEI-10543) | addgene full sequence | sequence record 177615 | Addgene NGS Result
CCTAGATCCTTTTAAATTAAAAATGAAGTTTTAAATCAATCTAAAGTATATATGAGTAAACTTGGTCTGA
CAGTTACCAATGCTTAATCAGTGAGGCACCTATCTCAGCGATCTGTCTATTTCGTTCATCCATAGTTGCC
TGACTCCCCGTCGTGTAGATAACTACGATACGGGAGGGCTTACCATCTGGCCCCAGTGCTGCAATGATAC
CGCGGGACCCACGCTCACCGGCTCCAGATTTATCAGCAATAAACCAGCCAGCCGGAAGGGCCGAGCGCAG
AAGTGGTCCTGCAACTTTATCCGCCTCCATCCAGTCTATTAATTGTTGCCGGGAAGCTAGAGTAAGTAGT
TCGCCAGTTAATAGTTTGCGCAACGTTGTTGCCATTGCTACAGGCATCGTGGTGTCACGCTCGTCGTTTG
GTATGGCTTCATTCAGCTCCGGTTCCCAACGATCAAGGCGAGTTACATGATCCCCCATGTTGTGCAAAAA
AGCGGTTAGCTCCTTCGGTCCTCCGATCGTTGTCAGAAGTAAGTTGGCCGCAGTGTTATCACTCATGGTT
ATGGCAGCACTGCATAATTCTCTTACTGTCATGCCATCCGTAAGATGCTTTTCTGTGACTGGTGAGTACT
CAACCAAGTCATTCTGAGAATAGTGTATGCGGCGACCGAGTTGCTCTTGCCCGGCGTCAATACGGGATAA
TACCGCGCCACATAGCAGAACTTTAAAAGTGCTCATCATTGGAAAACGTTCTTCGGGGCGAAAACTCTCA
AGGATCTTACCGCTGTTGAGATCCAGTTCGATGTAACCCACTCGTGCACCCAACTGATCTTCAGCATCTT
TTACTTTCACCAGCGTTTCTGGGTGAGCAAAAACAGGAAGGCAAAATGCCGCAAAAAAGGGAATAAGGGC
GACACGGAAATGTTGAATACTCATACTCTTCCTTTTTCAATATTATTGAAGCATTTATCAGGGTTATTGT
CTCATGAGCGGATACATATTTGAATGTATTTAGAAAAATAAACAAATAGGGGTTCCGCGCACATTTCCCC
GAAAAGTGCCACCTGACGTCTAAGAAACCATTATTATCATGACATTAACCTATAAAAATAGGCGTATCAC
GAGGCAGAATTTCAGATAAAAAAAATCCTTAGCTTTCGCTAAGGATGATTTCTGGAATTCGGTCTCAGTC
CGAGGGGATCGAGCCCCTGCTGAGCCTCGACATGTTGTCGCAAAATTCGCCCTGGACCCGCCCAACGATT
TGTCGTCACTGTCAAGGTTTGACCTGCACTTCATTTGGGGCCCACATACACCAAAAAAATGCTGCATAAT
TCTCGGGGCAGCAAGTCGGTTACCCGGCCGCCGTGCTGGACCGGGTTGAATGGTGCCCGTAACTTTCGGT
AGAGCGGACGGCCAATACTCAACTTCAAGGAATCTCACCCATGCGCGCCGGCGGGGAACCGGAGTTCCCT
TCAGTGAGCGTTATTAGTTCGCCGCTCGGTGTGTCGTAGATACTAGCCCCTGGGGCACTTTTGAAATTTG
AATAAGATTTATGTAATCAGTCTTTTAGGTTTGACCGGTTCTGCCGCTTTTTTTAAAATTGGATTTGTAA
TAATAAAACGCAATTGTTTGTTATTGTGGCGCTCTATCATAGATGTCGCTATAAACCTATTCAGCACAAT
ATATTGTTTTCATTTTAATATTGTACATATAAGTAGTAGGGTACAATCAGTAAATTGAACGGAGAATATT
ATTCATAAAAATACGATAGTAACGGGTGATATATTCATTAGAATGAACCGAAACCGGCGGTAAGGATCTG
AGCTACACATGCTCAGGTTTTTTACAACGTGCACAACAGAATTGAAAGCAAATATCATGCGATCATAGGC
GTCTCGCATATCTCATTAAAGCAGGGAGTGAGACCGGATCCTAACTCGAGCTGCAGGCTTCCTCGCTCAC
TGACTCGCTGCGCTCGGTCGTTCGGCTGCGGCGAGCGGTATCAGCTCACTCAAAGGCGGTAATACGGTTA
TCCACAGAATCAGGGGATAACGCAGGAAAGAACATGTGAGCAAAAGGCCAGCAAAAGGCCAGGAACCGTA
AAAAGGCCGCGTTGCTGGCGTTTTTCCACAGGCTCCGCCCCCCTGACGAGCATCACAAAAATCGACGCTC
AAGTCAGAGGTGGCGAAACCCGACAGGACTATAAAGATACCAGGCGTTTCCCCCTGGAAGCTCCCTCGTG
CGCTCTCCTGTTCCGACCCTGCCGCTTACCGGATACCTGTCCGCCTTTCTCCCTTCGGGAAGCGTGGCGC
TTTCTCATAGCTCACGCTGTAGGTATCTCAGTTCGGTGTAGGTCGTTCGCTCCAAGCTGGGCTGTGTGCA
CGAACCCCCCGTTCAGCCCGACCGCTGCGCCTTATCCGGTAACTATCGTCTTGAGTCCAACCCGGTAAGA
CACGACTTATCGCCACTGGCAGCAGCCACTGGTAACAGGATTAGCAGAGCGAGGTATGTAGGCGGTGCTA
CAGAGTTCTTGAAGTGGTGGCCTAACTACGGCTACACTAGAAGAACAGTATTTGGTATCTGCGCTCTGCT
GAAGCCAGTTACCTTCGGAAAAAGAGTTGGTAGCTCTTGATCCGGCAAACAAACCACCGCTGGTAGCGGT
GGTTTTTTTGTTTGCAAGCAGCAGATTACGCGCAGAAAAAAAGGATCTCAAGAAGATCCTTTGATCTTTT
CTACGGGGTCTGACGCTCAGTGGAACGAAAACTCACGTTAAGGGATTTTGGTCATGAGATTATCAAAAAG
GATCTTCA
Features (pLannotate 1.2.2; 5 found; start..end, strand, type, name):
     74..934     -  CDS            AmpR: β-lactamase; bla; confers resistance to ampicillin, carbenicillin, and related antibiotics
    935..1039    -  promoter       AmpR promoter: bla
   1129..1172    -  terminator     bacterial terminator: putative bacterial transcription terminator
   1207..1914    -  terminator     OCS terminator: octopine synthase terminator
   2123..2711    -  rep_origin     ori: high-copy-number ColE1/pMB1/pBR322/pUC origin of replication
