[The description below was written by a language model from this plasmid's Addgene catalogue record and pLannotate feature annotations shown in this document.]
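Description:
pms5055(JBEI-10543) is a small (about 2.8 kb) synthetic-biology part plasmid built on the pBca9145 backbone and belonging to the jStack system, a gene-stacking method that uses yeast assembly to build multigene constructs in plant vectors. It is an E. coli storage and propagation vector rather than a plant or yeast vector itself. The annotated backbone consists of a high-copy ColE1/pUC-type origin of replication and a β-lactamase gene (AmpR) driven by its native bla promoter, giving ampicillin selection. No yeast origin, yeast marker, T-DNA borders or plant selection cassette are annotated.

The payload is the part designated {L_tOcs}, described in the record as a synthetic "primary linker" based on octopine synthase. The feature table identifies it as an approximately 700 bp OCS terminator, the transcription termination and polyadenylation region of the Agrobacterium octopine synthase gene that is widely used to end plant expression cassettes. A short putative bacterial transcription terminator sits between this insert and the AmpR promoter, probably insulating the part from backbone transcription. There is no promoter, coding sequence, tag or reporter associated with the insert, so the plasmid carries only the terminator element.

Given the stated purpose, the tOcs part appears to serve a dual role: as the terminator for a plant transcription unit and as a linker joining neighbouring parts during yeast assembly. The record does not describe the flanking sequences or the exact assembly mechanism. The cloning sites used to insert the part are also recorded as unknown.
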