Addgene plasmid #87962: pms5055(JBEI-10543)
Purpose: jStack yeast assembly into plant vectors
Depositing lab: Dominique Loque. Depositing organization: Lawrence Berkeley National Laboratory. Publication: A robust gene-stacking method utilizing yeast assembly for plant synthetic biology. Shih PM, Vuu K, Mansoori N, Ayad L, Louie KB, Bowen BP, Northen TR, Loque D. Nat Commun. 2016 Oct 26;7:13215. doi: 10.1038/ncomms13215. PubMed 27782150.
Backbone
  Vector backbone: pBca9145
  Vector type: Synthetic Biology
Growth in bacteria
  Bacterial resistance: Ampicillin, 100 μg/mL
  Growth temperature: 37°C
  Growth strain: DH10B
  Copy number: High Copy
Gene/Insert
  Gene/Insert name: {L_tOcs} (alt name: Octopine Synthase, primary linker)
  Species: Synthetic
  Cloning method: Restriction Enzyme; 5′ cloning site unknown (unknown if destroyed); 3′ cloning site unknown (unknown if destroyed)
Terms and licenses: Academic/Nonprofit Terms; Industry Terms: Not Available to Industry
How to cite: pms5055(JBEI-10543) was a gift from Dominique Loque (Addgene plasmid # 87962 ; http://n2t.net/addgene:87962 ; RRID:Addgene_87962)
