>Addgene plasmid #87962 | pms5055(JBEI-10543) | depositor partial sequence | sequence record 171552 | insert
GTCCGAGGGGATCGAGCCCCTGCTGAGCCTCGACATGTTGTCGCAAAATTCGCCCTGGACCCGCCCAACG
ATTTGTCGTCACTGTCAAGGTTTGACCTGCACTTCATTTGGGGCCCACATACACCAAAAAAATGCTGCAT
AATTCTCGGGGCAGCAAGTCGGTTACCCGGCCGCCGTGCTGGACCGGGTTGAATGGTGCCCGTAACTTTC
GGTAGAGCGGACGGCCAATACTCAACTTCAAGGAATCTCACCCATGCGCGCCGGCGGGGAACCGGAGTTC
CCTTCAGTGAACGTTATTAGTTCGCCGCTCGGTGTGTCGTAGATACTAGCCCCTGGGGCCTTTTGAAATT
TGAATAAGATTTATGTAATCAGTCTTTTAGGTTTGACCGGTTCTGCCGCTTTTTTTAAAATTGGATTTGT
AATAATAAAACGCAATTGTTTGTTATTGTGGCGCTCTATCATAGATGTCGCTATAAACCTATTCAGCACA
ATATATTGTTTTCATTTTAATATTGTACATATAAGTAGTAGGGTACAATCAGTAAATTGAACGGAGAATA
TTATTCATAAAAATACGATAGTAACGGGTGATATATTCATTAGAATGAACCGAAACCGGCGGTAAGGATC
TGAGCTACACATGCTCAGGTTTTTTACAACGTGCACAACAGAATTGAAAGCAAATATCATGCGATCATAG
GCGTCTCGCATATCTCATTAAAGCAG
